>Addgene plasmid #49176 | pFA6a-12Pk-kanMX6 | depositor full sequence | sequence record 72634 | pFA6a-12Pk-kanMX6 sequence 4789 bps
ACGCGGCCGCCAGCTGAAGCTTCGTACGCTGCAGGTCGACGGATCCCCGGGTTAATTAACCTCGACGGTG
GAGGTAAGCCTATCCCTAACCCTCTGCTGGGTCTTGATTCTACATCCGGAGGTAAGCCTATCCCTAACCC
TCTGCTGGGTCTTGATTCTACACTCGACGGTGGAGGTAAGCCTATCCCTAACCCTCTGCTGGGTCTTGAT
TCTACATCCGGAGGTAAGCCTATCCCTAACCCTCTGCTGGGTCTTGATTCTACACTCGACGGTGGAGGTA
AGCCTATCCCTAACCCTCTGCTGGGTCTTGATTCTACATCCGGAGGTAAGCCTATCCCTAACCCTCTGCT
GGGTCTTGATTCTACACTCGACGGTGGAGGTAAGCCTATCCCTAACCCTCTGCTGGGTCTTGATTCTACA
TCCGGAGGTAAGCCTATCCCTAACCCTCTGCTGGGTCTTGATTCTACACTCGACGGTGGAGGTAAGCCTA
TCCCTAACCCTCTGCTGGGTCTTGATTCTACATCCGGAGGTAAGCCTATCCCTAACCCTCTGCTGGGTCT
TGATTCTACACTCGACGGTGGAGGTAAGCCTATCCCTAACCCTCTGCTGGGTCTTGATTCTACATCCGGA
GGTAAGCCTATCCCTAACCCTCTGCTGGGTCTTGATTCTACACTCGAGTAGGGCGCGCCACTTCTAAATA
AGCGAATTTCTTATGATTTATGATTTTTATTATTAAATAAGTTATAAAAAAAATAAGTGTATACAAATTT
TAAAGTGACTCTTAGGTTTTAAAACGAAAATTCTTATTCTTGAGTAACTCTTTCCTGTAGGTCAGGTTGC
TTTCTCAGGTATAGTATGAGGTCGCTCTTATTGACCACACCTCTACCGGCAGATCCGCTAGGGATAACAG
GGTAATATAGATCTGTTTAGCTTGCCTCGTCCCCGCCGGGTCACCCGGCCAGCGACATGGAGGCCCAGAA
TACCCTCCTTGACAGTCTTGACGTGCGCAGCTCAGGGGCATGATGTGACTGTCGCCCGTACATTTAGCCC
ATACATCCCCATGTATAATCATTTGCATCCATACATTTTGATGGCCGCACGGCGCGAAGCAAAAATTACG
GCTCCTCGCTGCAGACCTGCGAGCAGGGAAACGCTCCCCTCACAGACGCGTTGAATTGTCCCCACGCCGC
GCCCCTGTAGAGAAATATAAAAGGTTAGGATTTGCCACTGAGGTTCTTCTTTCATATACTTCCTTTTAAA
ATCTTGCTAGGATACAGTTCTCACATCACATCCGAACATAAACAACCATGGGTAAGGAAAAGACTCACGT
TTCGAGGCCGCGATTAAATTCCAACATGGATGCTGATTTATATGGGTATAAATGGGCTCGCGATAATGTC
GGGCAATCAGGTGCGACAATCTATCGATTGTATGGGAAGCCCGATGCGCCAGAGTTGTTTCTGAAACATG
GCAAAGGTAGCGTTGCCAATGATGTTACAGATGAGATGGTCAGACTAAACTGGCTGACGGAATTTATGCC
TCTTCCGACCATCAAGCATTTTATCCGTACTCCTGATGATGCATGGTTACTCACCACTGCGATCCCCGGC
AAAACAGCATTCCAGGTATTAGAAGAATATCCTGATTCAGGTGAAAATATTGTTGATGCGCTGGCAGTGT
TCCTGCGCCGGTTGCATTCGATTCCTGTTTGTAATTGTCCTTTTAACAGCGATCGCGTATTTCGTCTCGC
TCAGGCGCAATCACGAATGAATAACGGTTTGGTTGATGCGAGTGATTTTGATGACGAGCGTAATGGCTGG
CCTGTTGAACAAGTCTGGAAAGAAATGCATAAGCTTTTGCCATTCTCACCGGATTCAGTCGTCACTCATG
GTGATTTCTCACTTGATAACCTTATTTTTGACGAGGGGAAATTAATAGGTTGTATTGATGTTGGACGAGT
CGGAATCGCAGACCGATACCAGGATCTTGCCATCCTATGGAACTGCCTCGGTGAGTTTTCTCCTTCATTA
CAGAAACGGCTTTTTCAAAAATATGGTATTGATAATCCTGATATGAATAAATTGCAGTTTCATTTGATGC
TCGATGAGTTTTTCTAATCAGTACTGACAATAAAAAGATTCTTGTTTTCAAGAACTTGTCATTTGTATAG
TTTTTTTATATTGTAGTTGTTCTATTTTAATCAAATGTTAGCGTGATTTATATTTTTTTTCGCCTCGACA
TCATCTGCCCAGATGCGAAGTTAAGTGCGCAGAAAGTAATATCATGCGTCAATCGTATGTGAATGCTGGT
CGCTATACTGCTGTCGATTCGATACTAACGCCGCCATCCAGTTTAAACGAGCTCGAATTCATCGATGATA
TCAGATCCACTAGTGGCCTATGCGGCCGCGGATCTGCCGGTCTCCCTATAGTGAGTCGTATTAATTTCGA
TAAGCCAGGTTAACCTGCATTAATGAATCGGCCAACGCGCGGGGAGAGGCGGTTTGCGTATTGGGCGCTC
TTCCGCTTCCTCGCTCACTGACTCGCTGCGCTCGGTCGTTCGGCTGCGGCGAGCGGTATCAGCTCACTCA
AAGGCGGTAATACGGTTATCCACAGAATCAGGGGATAACGCAGGAAAGAACATGTGAGCAAAAGGCCAGC
AAAAGGCCAGGAACCGTAAAAAGGCCGCGTTGCTGGCGTTTTTCCATAGGCTCCGCCCCCCTGACGAGCA
TCACAAAAATCGACGCTCAAGTCAGAGGTGGCGAAACCCGACAGGACTATAAAGATACCAGGCGTTTCCC
CCTGGAAGCTCCCTCGTGCGCTCTCCTGTTCCGACCCTGCCGCTTACCGGATACCTGTCCGCCTTTCTCC
CTTCGGGAAGCGTGGCGCTTTCTCAATGCTCACGCTGTAGGTATCTCAGTTCGGTGTAGGTCGTTCGCTC
CAAGCTGGGCTGTGTGCACGAACCCCCCGTTCAGCCCGACCGCTGCGCCTTATCCGGTAACTATCGTCTT
GAGTCCAACCCGGTAAGACACGACTTATCGCCACTGGCAGCAGCCACTGGTAACAGGATTAGCAGAGCGA
GGTATGTAGGCGGTGCTACAGAGTTCTTGAAGTGGTGGCCTAACTACGGCTACACTAGAAGGACAGTATT
TGGTATCTGCGCTCTGCTGAAGCCAGTTACCTTCGGAAAAAGAGTTGGTAGCTCTTGATCCGGCAAACAA
ACCACCGCTGGTAGCGGTGGTTTTTTTGTTTGCAAGCAGCAGATTACGCGCAGAAAAAAAGGATCTCAAG
AAGATCCTTTGATCTTTTCTACGGGGTCTGACGCTCAGTGGAACGAAAACTCACGTTAAGGGATTTTGGT
CATGAGATTATCAAAAAGGATCTTCACCTAGATCCTTTTAAATTAAAAATGAAGTTTTAAATCAATCTAA
AGTATATATGAGTAAACTTGGTCTGACAGTTACCAATGCTTAATCAGTGAGGCACCTATCTCAGCGATCT
GTCTATTTCGTTCATCCATAGTTGCCTGACTCCCCGTCGTGTAGATAACTACGATACGGGAGGGCTTACC
ATCTGGCCCCAGTGCTGCAATGATACCGCGAGACCCACGCTCACCGGCTCCAGATTTATCAGCAATAAAC
CAGCCAGCCGGAAGGGCCGAGCGCAGAAGTGGTCCTGCAACTTTATCCGCCTCCATCCAGTCTATTAATT
GTTGCCGGGAAGCTAGAGTAAGTAGTTCGCCAGTTAATAGTTTGCGCAACGTTGTTGCCATTGCTACAGG
CATCGTGGTGTCACGCTCGTCGTTTGGTATGGCTTCATTCAGCTCCGGTTCCCAACGATCAAGGCGAGTT
ACATGATCCCCCATGTTGTGCAAAAAAGCGGTTAGCTCCTTCGGTCCTCCGATCGTTGTCAGAAGTAAGT
TGGCCGCAGTGTTATCACTCATGGTTATGGCAGCACTGCATAATTCTCTTACTGTCATGCCATCCGTAAG
ATGCTTTTCTGTGACTGGTGAGTACTCAACCAAGTCATTCTGAGAATAGTGTATGCGGCGACCGAGTTGC
TCTTGCCCGGCGTCAATACGGGATAATACCGCGCCACATAGCAGAACTTTAAAAGTGCTCATCATTGGAA
AACGTTCTTCGGGGCGAAAACTCTCAAGGATCTTACCGCTGTTGAGATCCAGTTCGATGTAACCCACTCG
TGCACCCAACTGATCTTCAGCATCTTTTACTTTCACCAGCGTTTCTGGGTGAGCAAAAACAGGAAGGCAA
AATGCCGCAAAAAAGGGAATAAGGGCGACACGGAAATGTTGAATACTCATACTCTTCCTTTTTCAATATT
ATTGAAGCATTTATCAGGGTTATTGTCTCATGAGCGGATACATATTTGAATGTATTTAGAAAAATAAACA
AATAGGGGTTCCGCGCACATTTCCCCGAAAAGTGCCACCTGACGTCTAAGAAACCATTATTATCATGACA
TTAACCTATAAAAATAGGCGTATCACGAGGCCCTTTCGTCTCGCGCGTTTCGGTGATGACGGTGAAAACC
TCTGACACATGCAGCTCCCGGAGACGGTCACAGCTTGTCTGTAAGCGGATGCCGGGAGCAGACAAGCCCG
TCAGGGCGCGTCAGCGGGTGTTGGCGGGTGTCGGGGCTGGCTTAACTATGCGGCATCAGAGCAGATTGTA
CTGAGAGTGCACCATATGGACATATTGTCGTTAGAACGCGGCTACAATTAATACATAACCTTATGTATCA
TACACATACGATTTAGGTGACACTATAGA
Features (pLannotate 1.2.2; 11 found; start..end, strand, type, name):
     73..672     +  misc_feature   12Pktag
    702..889     +  terminator     ADH1 terminator: S. cerevisiae ADH1; transcription terminator for the S. cerevisiae alcohol dehydrogenase 1 (ADH1) gene
    964..2320    +  gene           kanMX: yeast selectable marker conferring kanamycin resistance (Wach et al., 1994)
   2425..2443    -  promoter       T7 promoter: promoter for bacteriophage T7 RNA polymerase
   2465..2518    -  CDS            lacI (fragment): lac repressor; lacI; The lac repressor binds to the lac operator to inhibit transcription in E. coli. This inhibition can be relieved by adding lactose or isopropyl-β-D-thiogalactopyranoside (IPTG).
   2701..3289    -  rep_origin     ori: high-copy-number ColE1/pMB1/pBR322/pUC origin of replication
   3460..4320    -  CDS            AmpR: β-lactamase; bla; confers resistance to ampicillin, carbenicillin, and related antibiotics
   4321..4425    -  promoter       AmpR promoter: bla
   4520..4555    +  CDS            rop (fragment): Rop protein, which maintains plasmids at low copy number; rop
   4657..4708    +  misc_feature   bom (fragment): basis of mobility region from pBR322
   4771..4789    +  promoter       SP6 promoter: promoter for bacteriophage SP6 RNA polymerase
