[The description below was written by a language model from this plasmid's Addgene catalogue record and pLannotate feature annotations shown in this document.]
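Description:
pFA6a-12Pk-kanMX6 is an empty-backbone tagging vector of the pFA6a family, designed for adding a 12Pk epitope tag to the C-terminus of proteins encoded at their native chromosomal loci in the fission yeast Schizosaccharomyces pombe. Although catalogued as a yeast expression vector, the annotated 4,789 bp sequence shows no yeast replication origin and no promoter upstream of the tag. This fits its role as a source of a tagging module that integrates into the genome, rather than as an episomal expression plasmid. In E. coli it is propagated through a high-copy ColE1/pUC-type origin and selected with ampicillin via the β-lactamase gene and its own promoter.

The functional module consists of three parts in the same orientation. First comes a roughly 600 bp block annotated as the 12Pk tag, meaning twelve tandem copies of the Pk epitope. It is followed by the S. cerevisiae ADH1 transcription terminator, and then by the kanMX cassette. When the module is joined in frame to the 3' end of a target open reading frame, the gene stays under its own promoter, gains the multimerised epitope, and uses the ADH1 terminator for transcript termination. The kanMX marker allows selection of integrants. The record lists it as kanamycin resistance, and in yeast this marker is conventionally selected with the related aminoglycoside G418.

SP6 and T7 promoters flank the module, and short lacI, rop and bom fragments are non-functional backbone remnants. Vectors of this type typically serve as PCR templates for homology-directed tagging, giving endogenous-level tagged proteins suitable for sensitive antibody-based detection or immunoprecipitation.
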