Addgene plasmid #49176: pFA6a-12Pk-kanMX6
Purpose: (Empty Backbone) genomic 12Pk epitope tagging in S. pombe
Depositing lab: Eishi Noguchi. Depositing organization: Drexel University. Publication: New vectors for epitope tagging and gene disruption in Schizosaccharomyces pombe. Gadaleta MC, Iwasaki O, Noguchi C, Noma K, Noguchi E. Biotechniques. 2013 Nov;55(5):257-63. doi: 10.2144/000114100. PubMed 24215641.
Backbone
  Vector backbone: pFA6a
  Vector type: Yeast Expression
  Selectable markers: Kanamycin
  Tag / fusion protein: 12Pk (C terminal on backbone)
Growth in bacteria
  Bacterial resistance: Ampicillin, 100 μg/mL
  Growth temperature: 37°C
  Growth strain: XL10 Gold
  Copy number: Unknown
Terms and licenses: Academic/Nonprofit Terms; Industry Terms: Not Available to Industry
How to cite: pFA6a-12Pk-kanMX6 was a gift from Eishi Noguchi (Addgene plasmid # 49176 ; http://n2t.net/addgene:49176 ; RRID:Addgene_49176)
