>Addgene plasmid #49176 | pFA6a-12Pk-kanMX6 | addgene partial sequence | sequence record 73883 | T7 5'-TAATACGACTCACTATAGGG-3'
CGGCCGCATAGGCCACTAGTGGATCTGATATCATCGATGAATTCGAGCTCGTTTAAACTGGATGGCGGCG
TTAGTATCGAATCGACAGCAGTATAGCGACCAGCATTCACATACGATTGACGCATGATATTACTTTCTGC
GCACTTAACTTCGCATCTGGGCAGATGATGTCGAGGCGAAAAAAAATATAAATCACGCTAACATTTGATT
AAAATAGAACAACTACAATATAAAAAAACTATACAAATGACAAGTTCTTGAAAACAAGAATCTTTTTATT
GTCAGTACTGATTAGAAAAACTCATCGAGCATCAAATGAAACTGCAATTTATTCATATCAGGATTATCAA
TACCATATTTTTGAAAAAGCCGTTTCTGTAATGAAGGAGAAAACTCACCGAGGCAGTTCCATAGGATGGC
AAGATCCTGGTATCGGTCTGCGATTCCGACTCGTCCAACATCAATACAACCTATTAATTTCCCCTCGTCA
AAAATAAGGTTATCAAGTGAGAAATCACCATGAGTGACGACTGAATCCGGTGAGAATGGCAAAAGCTTAT
GCATTTCTTTCCAGACTTGTTCAACAGGCCAGCCATTACGCTCGTCATCAAAATCACTCGCATCAACCAA
ACCGTTATTCATTCGTGATTGCGCCTGAGCGAGACGAAATACGCGATCGCTGTTAAAAGGACAATTACAA
ACAGGAATCGAATGCAACCGGCGCAGGAACACTGCCAGCGCATCAACAATATTTTCACCTGAATCAGGAT
ATTCTTCTAATACCTGGAATGCTGTTTTGCCGGGGATCGCAGTGGTGAGTAACCATGCATCATCAGGAGT
ACGGATAAAATGCTTGATGGTCGGAAGAGGCATAAATTCCGTCAGCCAGTTTAGTCTGACCATCTCATCT
GTAACATCATTGGCAACGCTACCTTTGCCATGTTTCAGAAACAACTCTGGCGCATCGGGCTTCCCATACA
ATCGATAG
