>Addgene plasmid #49176 | pFA6a-12Pk-kanMX6 | addgene partial sequence | sequence record 73886 | Sp6
AAGCTTCGTACGCTGCAGGTCGACGGATCCCCGGGTTAATTAACCTCGACGGTGGAGGTAAGCCTATCCC
TAACCCTCTGCTGGGTCTTGATTCTACATCCGGAGGTAAGCCTATCCCTAACCCTCTGCTGGGTCTTGAT
TCTACACTCGACGGTGGAGGTAAGCCTATCCCTAACCCTCTGCTGGGTCTTGATTCTACATCCGGAGGTA
AGCCTATCCCTAACCCTCTGCTGGGTCTTGATTCTACACTCGACGGTGGAGGTAAGCCTATCCCTAACCC
TCTGCTGGGTCTTGATTCTACATCCGGAGGTAAGCCTATCCCTAACCCTCTGCTGGGTCTTGATTCTACA
CTCGACGGTGGAGGTAAGCCTATCCCTAACCCTCTGCTGGGTCTTGATTCTACATCCGGAGGTAAGCCTA
TCCCTAACCCTCTGCTGGGTCTTGATTCTACACTCGACGGTGGAGGTAAGCCTATCCCTAACCCTCTGCT
GGGTCTTGATTCTACATCCGGAGGTAAGCCTATCCCTAACCCTCTGCTGGGTCTTGATTCTACACTCGAC
GGTGGAGGTAAGCCTATCCCTAACCCTCTGCTGGGTCTTGATTCTACATCCGGAGGTAAGCCTATCCCTA
ACCCTCTGCTGGGTCTTGATTCTACACTCGA
