>Addgene plasmid #49176 | pFA6a-12Pk-kanMX6 | addgene partial sequence | sequence record 74676 | pHybLex_rev 5'-GAGTCACTTTAAAATTTGTATACAC-3'
ACTTATTTAATAATAAAAATCATAAATCATAAGAAATTCGCTTATTTAGAAGTGGCGCGCCCTACTCGAG
TGTAGAATCAAGACCCAGCAGAGGGTTAGGGATAGGCTTACCTCCGGATGTAGAATCAAGACCCAGCAGA
GGGTTAGGGATAGGCTTACCTCCACCGTCGAGTGTAGAATCAAGACCCAGCAGAGGGTTAGGGATAGGCT
TACCTCCGGATGTAGAATCAAGACCCAGCAGAGGGTTAGGGATAGGCTTACCTCCACCGTCGAGTGTAGA
ATCAAGACCCAGCAGAGGGTTAGGGATAGGCTTACCTCCGGATGTAGAATCAAGACCCAGCAGAGGGTTA
GGGATAGGCTTACCTCCACCGTCGAGTGTAGAATCAAGACCCAGCAGAGGGTTAGGGATAGGCTTACCTC
CGGATGTAGAATCAAGACCCAGCAGAGGGTTAGGGATAGGCTTACCTCCACCGTCGAGTGTAGAATCAAG
ACCCAGCAGAGGGTTAGGGATAGGCTTACCTCCGGATGTAGAATCAAGACCCAGCAGAGGGTTAGGGATA
GGCTTACCTCCACCGTCGAGTGTAGAATCAAGACCCAGCAGAGGGTTAGGGATAGGCTTACCTCCGGATG
TAGAATCAAGACCCAGCAGAGGGTTAGGGATAGGCTTACCTCCACCGTCGAGGTTAATTAACCCGGGGAT
CCGTCGACCTGCAGCGTACGAAGCTTCAGCTGGCGGCCGCGTTCTATAGTGTCACCTAAATCGTATGTGT
ATGATACATAAGGTTATGTATTAATTGTAGCCGCGTTCTAACGACAATATGTCCATAT
